# Supplementary material for: Modular, part-based control of gene expression response time using protein degradation tags
Source: bioRxiv preprint, doi:10.1101/482331, version 1 (2018-11-29)
Supplement: Supplementary file 2 [file 482331_file03.zip › Supplementry Files/Supplementary Sequences/wm17_413.gb]

LOCUS       WM17_413                1975 bp ds-DNA     linear       10-SEP-2017
DEFINITION  .
FEATURES             Location/Qualifiers
     misc_feature    1..40
                     /label="UNS2"
                     /ApEinfo_revcolor=#85dae9
                     /ApEinfo_fwdcolor=#85dae9
     misc_feature    1114..1798
                     /label="tetR (C0040) "
                     /ApEinfo_revcolor=#f58a5e
                     /ApEinfo_fwdcolor=#f58a5e
     misc_feature    817..897
                     /label="pdt#3d"
                     /ApEinfo_revcolor=#ff9ccd
                     /ApEinfo_fwdcolor=#ff9ccd
     RBS             1096..1107
                     /label="B0034"
                     /ApEinfo_revcolor=#75c6a9
                     /ApEinfo_fwdcolor=#75c6a9
     misc_feature    1807..1935
                     /label="BBa_B0015 (double terminator)"
                     /ApEinfo_revcolor=#c6c9d1
                     /ApEinfo_fwdcolor=#c6c9d1
     misc_feature    904..1032
                     /label="BBa_B0015 (double terminator)"
                     /ApEinfo_revcolor=#c6c9d1
                     /ApEinfo_fwdcolor=#c6c9d1
     misc_feature    66..84
                     /label="TetO"
                     /ApEinfo_revcolor=#b1ff67
                     /ApEinfo_fwdcolor=#b1ff67
     misc_feature    121..816
                     /label="mScarlet-I"
                     /ApEinfo_revcolor=#f58a5e
                     /ApEinfo_fwdcolor=#f58a5e
     misc_feature    1936..1975
                     /label="UNS3"
                     /ApEinfo_revcolor=#85dae9
                     /ApEinfo_fwdcolor=#85dae9
     misc_feature    41..94
                     /label="BBa_R0040 (pTet)"
                     /ApEinfo_revcolor=#ffef86
                     /ApEinfo_fwdcolor=#ffef86
     misc_feature    1053..1087
                     /label="J23105"
                     /ApEinfo_revcolor=#ffef86
                     /ApEinfo_fwdcolor=#ffef86
     misc_feature    1033..1052
                     /label="UNS 6.1 "
                     /ApEinfo_revcolor=#85dae9
                     /ApEinfo_fwdcolor=#85dae9
     misc_feature    41..59
                     /label="TetO"
                     /ApEinfo_revcolor=#b1ff67
                     /ApEinfo_fwdcolor=#b1ff67
     RBS             103..114
                     /label="B0034"
                     /ApEinfo_revcolor=#75c6a9
                     /ApEinfo_fwdcolor=#75c6a9
ORIGIN
        1 GCTGGGAGTT CGTAGACGGA AACAAACGCA GAATCCAAGC tccctatcag tgatagagat
       61 tgacatccct atcagtgata gagatactga gcacTACTAG AGaaagagga gaaaTACTAG
      121 ATGGTGAGCA AGGGCGAGGC AGTGATCAAG GAGTTCATGC GGTTCAAGGT GCACATGGAG
      181 GGCTCCATGA ACGGCCACGA GTTCGAGATC GAGGGCGAGG GCGAGGGCCG CCCCTACGAG
      241 GGCACCCAGA CCGCCAAGCT GAAGGTGACC AAGGGTGGCC CCCTGCCCTT CTCCTGGGAC
      301 ATCCTGTCCC CTCAGTTCAT GTACGGCTCC AGGGCCTTCA TCAAGCACCC CGCCGACATC
      361 CCCGACTACT ATAAGCAGTC CTTCCCCGAG GGCTTCAAGT GGGAGCGCGT GATGAACTTC
      421 GAGGACGGCG GCGCCGTGAC CGTGACCCAG GACACCTCCC TGGAGGACGG CACCCTGATC
      481 TACAAGGTGA AGCTCCGCGG CACCAACTTC CCTCCTGACG GCCCCGTAAT GCAGAAGAAG
      541 ACAATGGGCT GGGAAGCGTC CACCGAGCGG TTGTACCCCG AGGACGGCGT GCTGAAGGGC
      601 GACATTAAGA TGGCCCTGCG CCTGAAGGAC GGCGGCCGCT ACCTGGCGGA CTTCAAGACC
      661 ACCTACAAGG CCAAGAAGCC CGTGCAGATG CCCGGCGCCT ACAACGTCGA CCGCAAGTTG
      721 GACATCACCT CCCACAACGA GGACTACACC GTGGTGGAAC AGTACGAACG CTCCGAGGGC
      781 CGCCACTCCA CCGGCGGCAT GGACGAGCTG TACAAGGCTG CTAACAAAAA CGAAGAAAAC
      841 ACCAACGAAG TTGCTCCGAA CATGCTGAAC GCTGGTCAGG CTAACCGTCG TCGTGTTTAA
      901 TAAccaggca tcaaataaaa cgaaaggctc agtcgaaaga ctgggccttt cgttttatct
      961 gttgtttgtc ggtgaacgct ctctactaga gtcacactgg ctcaccttcg ggtgggcctt
     1021 tctgcgttta taCTCGTTCG CTGCCACCTA AGtttacggc tagctcagtc ctaggtacta
     1081 tgctagcTAC TAGAGaaaga ggagaaaTAC TAGatgtcca gattagataa aagtaaagtg
     1141 attaacagcg cattagagct gcttaatgag gtcggaatcg aaggtttaac aacccgtaaa
     1201 ctcgcccaga agctaggtgt agagcagcct acattgtatt ggcatgtaaa aaataagcgg
     1261 gctttgctcg acgccttagc cattgagatg ttagataggc accatactca cttttgccct
     1321 ttagaagggg aaagctggca agatttttta cgtaataacg ctaaaagttt tagatgtgct
     1381 ttactaagtc atcgcgatgg agcaaaagta catttaggta cacggcctac agaaaaacag
     1441 tatgaaactc tcgaaaatca attagccttt ttatgccaac aaggtttttc actagagaat
     1501 gcattatatg cactcagcgc tgtggggcat tttactttag gttgcgtatt ggaagatcaa
     1561 gagcatcaag tcgctaaaga agaaagggaa acacctacta ctgatagtat gccgccatta
     1621 ttacgacaag ctatcgaatt atttgatcac caaggtgcag agccagcctt cttattcggc
     1681 cttgaattga tcatatgcgg attagaaaaa caacttaaat gtgaaagtgg gtccgctgca
     1741 aacgacgaaa actacgcttt agtagcttaa taacactgat agtgctagtg tagatcacTA
     1801 CTAGAGccag gcatcaaata aaacgaaagg ctcagtcgaa agactgggcc tttcgtttta
     1861 tctgttgttt gtcggtgaac gctctctact agagtcacac tggctcacct tcgggtgggc
     1921 ctttctgcgt ttataGCACT GAAGGTCCTC AATCGCACTG GAAACATCAA GGTCG
//
