# Supplementary material for: Modular, part-based control of gene expression response time using protein degradation tags
Source: bioRxiv preprint, doi:10.1101/482331, version 1 (2018-11-29)
Supplement: Supplementary file 2 [file 482331_file03.zip › Supplementry Files/Supplementary Sequences/wm17_412.gb]

LOCUS       WM17_412                1975 bp ds-DNA     linear       10-SEP-2017
DEFINITION  .
FEATURES             Location/Qualifiers
     RBS             1096..1107
                     /label="B0034"
                     /ApEinfo_revcolor=#75c6a9
                     /ApEinfo_fwdcolor=#75c6a9
     misc_feature    1807..1935
                     /label="BBa_B0015 (double terminator)"
                     /ApEinfo_revcolor=#c6c9d1
                     /ApEinfo_fwdcolor=#c6c9d1
     misc_feature    1114..1798
                     /label="tetR (C0040) "
                     /ApEinfo_revcolor=#f58a5e
                     /ApEinfo_fwdcolor=#f58a5e
     RBS             103..114
                     /label="B0034"
                     /ApEinfo_revcolor=#75c6a9
                     /ApEinfo_fwdcolor=#75c6a9
     misc_feature    41..59
                     /label="TetO"
                     /ApEinfo_revcolor=#b1ff67
                     /ApEinfo_fwdcolor=#b1ff67
     misc_feature    1033..1052
                     /label="UNS 6.1 "
                     /ApEinfo_revcolor=#85dae9
                     /ApEinfo_fwdcolor=#85dae9
     misc_feature    1936..1975
                     /label="UNS3"
                     /ApEinfo_revcolor=#85dae9
                     /ApEinfo_fwdcolor=#85dae9
     misc_feature    1..40
                     /label="UNS2"
                     /ApEinfo_revcolor=#85dae9
                     /ApEinfo_fwdcolor=#85dae9
     misc_feature    41..94
                     /label="BBa_R0040 (pTet)"
                     /ApEinfo_revcolor=#ffef86
                     /ApEinfo_fwdcolor=#ffef86
     misc_feature    817..897
                     /label="pdt#3c"
                     /ApEinfo_revcolor=#ff9ccd
                     /ApEinfo_fwdcolor=#ff9ccd
     misc_feature    66..84
                     /label="TetO"
                     /ApEinfo_revcolor=#b1ff67
                     /ApEinfo_fwdcolor=#b1ff67
     misc_feature    1053..1087
                     /label="J23105"
                     /ApEinfo_revcolor=#ffef86
                     /ApEinfo_fwdcolor=#ffef86
     misc_feature    121..816
                     /label="mScarlet-I"
                     /ApEinfo_revcolor=#f58a5e
                     /ApEinfo_fwdcolor=#f58a5e
     misc_feature    904..1032
                     /label="BBa_B0015 (double terminator)"
                     /ApEinfo_revcolor=#c6c9d1
                     /ApEinfo_fwdcolor=#c6c9d1
ORIGIN
        1 GCTGGGAGTT CGTAGACGGA AACAAACGCA GAATCCAAGC tccctatcag tgatagagat
       61 tgacatccct atcagtgata gagatactga gcacTACTAG AGaaagagga gaaaTACTAG
      121 ATGGTGAGCA AGGGCGAGGC AGTGATCAAG GAGTTCATGC GGTTCAAGGT GCACATGGAG
      181 GGCTCCATGA ACGGCCACGA GTTCGAGATC GAGGGCGAGG GCGAGGGCCG CCCCTACGAG
      241 GGCACCCAGA CCGCCAAGCT GAAGGTGACC AAGGGTGGCC CCCTGCCCTT CTCCTGGGAC
      301 ATCCTGTCCC CTCAGTTCAT GTACGGCTCC AGGGCCTTCA TCAAGCACCC CGCCGACATC
      361 CCCGACTACT ATAAGCAGTC CTTCCCCGAG GGCTTCAAGT GGGAGCGCGT GATGAACTTC
      421 GAGGACGGCG GCGCCGTGAC CGTGACCCAG GACACCTCCC TGGAGGACGG CACCCTGATC
      481 TACAAGGTGA AGCTCCGCGG CACCAACTTC CCTCCTGACG GCCCCGTAAT GCAGAAGAAG
      541 ACAATGGGCT GGGAAGCGTC CACCGAGCGG TTGTACCCCG AGGACGGCGT GCTGAAGGGC
      601 GACATTAAGA TGGCCCTGCG CCTGAAGGAC GGCGGCCGCT ACCTGGCGGA CTTCAAGACC
      661 ACCTACAAGG CCAAGAAGCC CGTGCAGATG CCCGGCGCCT ACAACGTCGA CCGCAAGTTG
      721 GACATCACCT CCCACAACGA GGACTACACC GTGGTGGAAC AGTACGAACG CTCCGAGGGC
      781 CGCCACTCCA CCGGCGGCAT GGACGAGCTG TACAAGGCTG CTAACAAAAA CGAAGAAAAC
      841 ACCAACGAAG TTGCTCAGCC GATGCTGAAC GCTGGTCAGG CTAACCGTCG TCGTGTTTAA
      901 TAAccaggca tcaaataaaa cgaaaggctc agtcgaaaga ctgggccttt cgttttatct
      961 gttgtttgtc ggtgaacgct ctctactaga gtcacactgg ctcaccttcg ggtgggcctt
     1021 tctgcgttta taCTCGTTCG CTGCCACCTA AGtttacggc tagctcagtc ctaggtacta
     1081 tgctagcTAC TAGAGaaaga ggagaaaTAC TAGatgtcca gattagataa aagtaaagtg
     1141 attaacagcg cattagagct gcttaatgag gtcggaatcg aaggtttaac aacccgtaaa
     1201 ctcgcccaga agctaggtgt agagcagcct acattgtatt ggcatgtaaa aaataagcgg
     1261 gctttgctcg acgccttagc cattgagatg ttagataggc accatactca cttttgccct
     1321 ttagaagggg aaagctggca agatttttta cgtaataacg ctaaaagttt tagatgtgct
     1381 ttactaagtc atcgcgatgg agcaaaagta catttaggta cacggcctac agaaaaacag
     1441 tatgaaactc tcgaaaatca attagccttt ttatgccaac aaggtttttc actagagaat
     1501 gcattatatg cactcagcgc tgtggggcat tttactttag gttgcgtatt ggaagatcaa
     1561 gagcatcaag tcgctaaaga agaaagggaa acacctacta ctgatagtat gccgccatta
     1621 ttacgacaag ctatcgaatt atttgatcac caaggtgcag agccagcctt cttattcggc
     1681 cttgaattga tcatatgcgg attagaaaaa caacttaaat gtgaaagtgg gtccgctgca
     1741 aacgacgaaa actacgcttt agtagcttaa taacactgat agtgctagtg tagatcacTA
     1801 CTAGAGccag gcatcaaata aaacgaaagg ctcagtcgaa agactgggcc tttcgtttta
     1861 tctgttgttt gtcggtgaac gctctctact agagtcacac tggctcacct tcgggtgggc
     1921 ctttctgcgt ttataGCACT GAAGGTCCTC AATCGCACTG GAAACATCAA GGTCG
//
