# Supplementary material for: Modular, part-based control of gene expression response time using protein degradation tags
Source: bioRxiv preprint, doi:10.1101/482331, version 1 (2018-11-29)
Supplement: Supplementary file 2 [file 482331_file03.zip › Supplementry Files/Supplementary Sequences/wm17_409.gb]

LOCUS       WM17_409                1975 bp ds-DNA     linear       14-OCT-2018
DEFINITION  .
FEATURES             Location/Qualifiers
     misc_feature    1053..1087
                     /label="J23105"
                     /ApEinfo_revcolor=#ffef86
                     /ApEinfo_fwdcolor=#ffef86
     misc_feature    1807..1935
                     /label="BBa_B0015 (double terminator)"
                     /ApEinfo_revcolor=#c6c9d1
                     /ApEinfo_fwdcolor=#c6c9d1
     RBS             103..114
                     /label="B0034"
                     /ApEinfo_revcolor=#75c6a9
                     /ApEinfo_fwdcolor=#75c6a9
     misc_feature    66..84
                     /label="TetO"
                     /ApEinfo_revcolor=#b1ff67
                     /ApEinfo_fwdcolor=#b1ff67
     misc_feature    121..816
                     /label="mScarlet-I"
                     /ApEinfo_revcolor=#f58a5e
                     /ApEinfo_fwdcolor=#f58a5e
     misc_feature    41..94
                     /label="BBa_R0040 (pTet)"
                     /ApEinfo_revcolor=#ffef86
                     /ApEinfo_fwdcolor=#ffef86
     misc_feature    817..897
                     /label="pdt#3"
                     /ApEinfo_revcolor=#ff9ccd
                     /ApEinfo_fwdcolor=#ff9ccd
     misc_feature    904..1032
                     /label="BBa_B0015 (double terminator)"
                     /ApEinfo_revcolor=#c6c9d1
                     /ApEinfo_fwdcolor=#c6c9d1
     misc_feature    1..40
                     /label="UNS2"
                     /ApEinfo_revcolor=#85dae9
                     /ApEinfo_fwdcolor=#85dae9
     misc_feature    1033..1052
                     /label="UNS 6.1 "
                     /ApEinfo_revcolor=#85dae9
                     /ApEinfo_fwdcolor=#85dae9
     RBS             1096..1107
                     /label="B0034"
                     /ApEinfo_revcolor=#75c6a9
                     /ApEinfo_fwdcolor=#75c6a9
     misc_feature    1114..1798
                     /label="tetR (C0040) "
                     /ApEinfo_revcolor=#f58a5e
                     /ApEinfo_fwdcolor=#f58a5e
     misc_feature    1936..1975
                     /label="UNS3"
                     /ApEinfo_revcolor=#85dae9
                     /ApEinfo_fwdcolor=#85dae9
     misc_feature    41..59
                     /label="TetO"
                     /ApEinfo_revcolor=#b1ff67
                     /ApEinfo_fwdcolor=#b1ff67
ORIGIN
        1 GCTGGGAGTT CGTAGACGGA AACAAACGCA GAATCCAAGC tccctatcag tgatagagat
       61 tgacatccct atcagtgata gagatactga gcacTACTAG AGaaagagga gaaaTACTAG
      121 ATGGTGAGCA AGGGCGAGGC AGTGATCAAG GAGTTCATGC GGTTCAAGGT GCACATGGAG
      181 GGCTCCATGA ACGGCCACGA GTTCGAGATC GAGGGCGAGG GCGAGGGCCG CCCCTACGAG
      241 GGCACCCAGA CCGCCAAGCT GAAGGTGACC AAGGGTGGCC CCCTGCCCTT CTCCTGGGAC
      301 ATCCTGTCCC CTCAGTTCAT GTACGGCTCC AGGGCCTTCA TCAAGCACCC CGCCGACATC
      361 CCCGACTACT ATAAGCAGTC CTTCCCCGAG GGCTTCAAGT GGGAGCGCGT GATGAACTTC
      421 GAGGACGGCG GCGCCGTGAC CGTGACCCAG GACACCTCCC TGGAGGACGG CACCCTGATC
      481 TACAAGGTGA AGCTCCGCGG CACCAACTTC CCTCCTGACG GCCCCGTAAT GCAGAAGAAG
      541 ACAATGGGCT GGGAAGCGTC CACCGAGCGG TTGTACCCCG AGGACGGCGT GCTGAAGGGC
      601 GACATTAAGA TGGCCCTGCG CCTGAAGGAC GGCGGCCGCT ACCTGGCGGA CTTCAAGACC
      661 ACCTACAAGG CCAAGAAGCC CGTGCAGATG CCCGGCGCCT ACAACGTCGA CCGCAAGTTG
      721 GACATCACCT CCCACAACGA GGACTACACC GTGGTGGAAC AGTACGAACG CTCCGAGGGC
      781 CGCCACTCCA CCGGCGGCAT GGACGAGCTG TACAAGGCTG CTAACAAAAA CGAAGAAAAC
      841 ACCAACGAAG TTCCGACCTT CATGCTGAAC GCTGGTCAGG CTAACCGTCG TCGTGTTTAA
      901 TAAccaggca tcaaataaaa cgaaaggctc agtcgaaaga ctgggccttt cgttttatct
      961 gttgtttgtc ggtgaacgct ctctactaga gtcacactgg ctcaccttcg ggtgggcctt
     1021 tctgcgttta taCTCGTTCG CTGCCACCTA AGtttacggc tagctcagtc ctaggtacta
     1081 tgctagcTAC TAGAGaaaga ggagaaaTAC TAGatgtcca gattagataa aagtaaagtg
     1141 attaacagcg cattagagct gcttaatgag gtcggaatcg aaggtttaac aacccgtaaa
     1201 ctcgcccaga agctaggtgt agagcagcct acattgtatt ggcatgtaaa aaataagcgg
     1261 gctttgctcg acgccttagc cattgagatg ttagataggc accatactca cttttgccct
     1321 ttagaagggg aaagctggca agatttttta cgtaataacg ctaaaagttt tagatgtgct
     1381 ttactaagtc atcgcgatgg agcaaaagta catttaggta cacggcctac agaaaaacag
     1441 tatgaaactc tcgaaaatca attagccttt ttatgccaac aaggtttttc actagagaat
     1501 gcattatatg cactcagcgc tgtggggcat tttactttag gttgcgtatt ggaagatcaa
     1561 gagcatcaag tcgctaaaga agaaagggaa acacctacta ctgatagtat gccgccatta
     1621 ttacgacaag ctatcgaatt atttgatcac caaggtgcag agccagcctt cttattcggc
     1681 cttgaattga tcatatgcgg attagaaaaa caacttaaat gtgaaagtgg gtccgctgca
     1741 aacgacgaaa actacgcttt agtagcttaa taacactgat agtgctagtg tagatcacTA
     1801 CTAGAGccag gcatcaaata aaacgaaagg ctcagtcgaa agactgggcc tttcgtttta
     1861 tctgttgttt gtcggtgaac gctctctact agagtcacac tggctcacct tcgggtgggc
     1921 ctttctgcgt ttataGCACT GAAGGTCCTC AATCGCACTG GAAACATCAA GGTCG
//
