# Supplementary material for: Modular, part-based control of gene expression response time using protein degradation tags
Source: bioRxiv preprint, doi:10.1101/482331, version 1 (2018-11-29)
Supplement: Supplementary file 2 [file 482331_file03.zip › Supplementry Files/Supplementary Sequences/wm17_408.gb]

LOCUS       WM17_408                1894 bp ds-DNA     linear       14-OCT-2017
DEFINITION  .
FEATURES             Location/Qualifiers
     RBS             1015..1026
                     /label="B0034"
                     /ApEinfo_revcolor=#75c6a9
                     /ApEinfo_fwdcolor=#75c6a9
     misc_feature    1033..1717
                     /label="tetR (C0040) "
                     /ApEinfo_revcolor=#f58a5e
                     /ApEinfo_fwdcolor=#f58a5e
     misc_feature    121..816
                     /label="mScarlet-I"
                     /ApEinfo_revcolor=#f58a5e
                     /ApEinfo_fwdcolor=#f58a5e
     misc_feature    41..94
                     /label="BBa_R0040 (pTet)"
                     /ApEinfo_revcolor=#ffef86
                     /ApEinfo_fwdcolor=#ffef86
     RBS             103..114
                     /label="B0034"
                     /ApEinfo_revcolor=#75c6a9
                     /ApEinfo_fwdcolor=#75c6a9
     misc_feature    1726..1854
                     /label="BBa_B0015 (double terminator)"
                     /ApEinfo_revcolor=#c6c9d1
                     /ApEinfo_fwdcolor=#c6c9d1
     misc_feature    66..84
                     /label="TetO"
                     /ApEinfo_revcolor=#b1ff67
                     /ApEinfo_fwdcolor=#b1ff67
     misc_feature    823..951
                     /label="BBa_B0015 (double terminator)"
                     /ApEinfo_revcolor=#c6c9d1
                     /ApEinfo_fwdcolor=#c6c9d1
     misc_feature    1855..1894
                     /label="UNS3"
                     /ApEinfo_revcolor=#85dae9
                     /ApEinfo_fwdcolor=#85dae9
     misc_feature    952..971
                     /label="UNS 6.1 "
                     /ApEinfo_revcolor=#85dae9
                     /ApEinfo_fwdcolor=#85dae9
     misc_feature    972..1006
                     /label="J23105"
                     /ApEinfo_revcolor=#ffef86
                     /ApEinfo_fwdcolor=#ffef86
     misc_feature    41..59
                     /label="TetO"
                     /ApEinfo_revcolor=#b1ff67
                     /ApEinfo_fwdcolor=#b1ff67
     misc_feature    1..40
                     /label="UNS2"
                     /ApEinfo_revcolor=#85dae9
                     /ApEinfo_fwdcolor=#85dae9
ORIGIN
        1 GCTGGGAGTT CGTAGACGGA AACAAACGCA GAATCCAAGC tccctatcag tgatagagat
       61 tgacatccct atcagtgata gagatactga gcacTACTAG AGaaagagga gaaaTACTAG
      121 ATGGTGAGCA AGGGCGAGGC AGTGATCAAG GAGTTCATGC GGTTCAAGGT GCACATGGAG
      181 GGCTCCATGA ACGGCCACGA GTTCGAGATC GAGGGCGAGG GCGAGGGCCG CCCCTACGAG
      241 GGCACCCAGA CCGCCAAGCT GAAGGTGACC AAGGGTGGCC CCCTGCCCTT CTCCTGGGAC
      301 ATCCTGTCCC CTCAGTTCAT GTACGGCTCC AGGGCCTTCA TCAAGCACCC CGCCGACATC
      361 CCCGACTACT ATAAGCAGTC CTTCCCCGAG GGCTTCAAGT GGGAGCGCGT GATGAACTTC
      421 GAGGACGGCG GCGCCGTGAC CGTGACCCAG GACACCTCCC TGGAGGACGG CACCCTGATC
      481 TACAAGGTGA AGCTCCGCGG CACCAACTTC CCTCCTGACG GCCCCGTAAT GCAGAAGAAG
      541 ACAATGGGCT GGGAAGCGTC CACCGAGCGG TTGTACCCCG AGGACGGCGT GCTGAAGGGC
      601 GACATTAAGA TGGCCCTGCG CCTGAAGGAC GGCGGCCGCT ACCTGGCGGA CTTCAAGACC
      661 ACCTACAAGG CCAAGAAGCC CGTGCAGATG CCCGGCGCCT ACAACGTCGA CCGCAAGTTG
      721 GACATCACCT CCCACAACGA GGACTACACC GTGGTGGAAC AGTACGAACG CTCCGAGGGC
      781 CGCCACTCCA CCGGCGGCAT GGACGAGCTG TACAAGTAAT AAccaggcat caaataaaac
      841 gaaaggctca gtcgaaagac tgggcctttc gttttatctg ttgtttgtcg gtgaacgctc
      901 tctactagag tcacactggc tcaccttcgg gtgggccttt ctgcgtttat aCTCGTTCGC
      961 TGCCACCTAA Gtttacggct agctcagtcc taggtactat gctagcTACT AGAGaaagag
     1021 gagaaaTACT AGatgtccag attagataaa agtaaagtga ttaacagcgc attagagctg
     1081 cttaatgagg tcggaatcga aggtttaaca acccgtaaac tcgcccagaa gctaggtgta
     1141 gagcagccta cattgtattg gcatgtaaaa aataagcggg ctttgctcga cgccttagcc
     1201 attgagatgt tagataggca ccatactcac ttttgccctt tagaagggga aagctggcaa
     1261 gattttttac gtaataacgc taaaagtttt agatgtgctt tactaagtca tcgcgatgga
     1321 gcaaaagtac atttaggtac acggcctaca gaaaaacagt atgaaactct cgaaaatcaa
     1381 ttagcctttt tatgccaaca aggtttttca ctagagaatg cattatatgc actcagcgct
     1441 gtggggcatt ttactttagg ttgcgtattg gaagatcaag agcatcaagt cgctaaagaa
     1501 gaaagggaaa cacctactac tgatagtatg ccgccattat tacgacaagc tatcgaatta
     1561 tttgatcacc aaggtgcaga gccagccttc ttattcggcc ttgaattgat catatgcgga
     1621 ttagaaaaac aacttaaatg tgaaagtggg tccgctgcaa acgacgaaaa ctacgcttta
     1681 gtagcttaat aacactgata gtgctagtgt agatcacTAC TAGAGccagg catcaaataa
     1741 aacgaaaggc tcagtcgaaa gactgggcct ttcgttttat ctgttgtttg tcggtgaacg
     1801 ctctctacta gagtcacact ggctcacctt cgggtgggcc tttctgcgtt tataGCACTG
     1861 AAGGTCCTCA ATCGCACTGG AAACATCAAG GTCG
//
