# Supplementary material for: Modular, part-based control of gene expression response time using protein degradation tags
Source: bioRxiv preprint, doi:10.1101/482331, version 1 (2018-11-29)
Supplement: Supplementary file 2 [file 482331_file03.zip › Supplementry Files/Supplementary Sequences/wm17_393.gb]

LOCUS       WM17_393                3947 bp ds-DNA     linear       26-JUN-2018
DEFINITION  .
FEATURES             Location/Qualifiers
     misc_feature    3779..3907
                     /label="BBa_B0015 (double terminator)"
                     /ApEinfo_revcolor=#c6c9d1
                     /ApEinfo_fwdcolor=#c6c9d1
     misc_feature    1412..3778
                     /label="mf-Lon"
                     /ApEinfo_revcolor=#faac61
                     /ApEinfo_fwdcolor=#faac61
     misc_feature    1318..1337
                     /label="UNS 6.1 "
                     /ApEinfo_revcolor=#85dae9
                     /ApEinfo_fwdcolor=#85dae9
     RBS             1393..1405
                     /label="B0032"
                     /ApEinfo_revcolor=#75c6a9
                     /ApEinfo_fwdcolor=#75c6a9
     misc_feature    41..75
                     /label="J23105"
                     /ApEinfo_revcolor=#ffef86
                     /ApEinfo_fwdcolor=#ffef86
     RBS             76..87
                     /label="B0034"
                     /ApEinfo_revcolor=#75c6a9
                     /ApEinfo_fwdcolor=#75c6a9
     misc_feature    1..40
                     /label="UNS2"
                     /ApEinfo_revcolor=#85dae9
                     /ApEinfo_fwdcolor=#85dae9
     misc_feature    1189..1317
                     /label="BBa_B0015 (double terminator)"
                     /ApEinfo_revcolor=#c6c9d1
                     /ApEinfo_fwdcolor=#c6c9d1
     misc_feature    1338..1392
                     /label="Bba_R0011 (pLac0-1)"
                     /ApEinfo_revcolor=#ffef86
                     /ApEinfo_fwdcolor=#ffef86
     misc_feature    94..1188
                     /label="LacI"
                     /ApEinfo_revcolor=#faac61
                     /ApEinfo_fwdcolor=#faac61
     misc_feature    3908..3947
                     /label="UNS3"
                     /ApEinfo_revcolor=#85dae9
                     /ApEinfo_fwdcolor=#85dae9
ORIGIN
        1 GCTGGGAGTT CGTAGACGGA AACAAACGCA GAATCCAAGC tttacggcta gctcagtcct
       61 aggtactatg ctagcaaaga ggagaaaTAC TAGatggtga atgtgaaacc agtaacgtta
      121 tacgatgtcg cagagtatgc cggtgtctct tatcagaccg tttcccgcgt ggtgaaccag
      181 gccagccacg tttctgcgaa aacgcgggaa aaagtggaag cggcgatggc ggagctgaat
      241 tacattccca accgcgtggc acaacaactg gcgggcaaac agtcgttgct gattggcgtt
      301 gccacctcca gtctggccct gcacgcgccg tcgcaaattg tcgcggcgat taaatctcgc
      361 gccgatcaac tgggtgccag cgtggtggtg tcgatggtag aacgaagcgg cgtcgaagcc
      421 tgtaaagcgg cggtgcacaa tcttctcgcg caacgcgtca gtgggctgat cattaactat
      481 ccgctggatg accaggatgc cattgctgtg gaagctgcct gcactaatgt tccggcgtta
      541 tttcttgatg tctctgacca gacacccatc aacagtatta ttttctccca tgaagacggt
      601 acgcgactgg gcgtggagca tctggtcgca ttgggtcacc agcaaatcgc gctgttagcg
      661 ggcccattaa gttctgtctc ggcgcgtctg cgtctggctg gctggcataa atatctcact
      721 cgcaatcaaa ttcagccgat agcggaacgg gaaggcgact ggagtgccat gtccggtttt
      781 caacaaacca tgcaaatgct gaatgagggc atcgttccca ctgcgatgct ggttgccaac
      841 gatcagatgg cgctgggcgc aatgcgcgcc attaccgagt ccgggctgcg cgttggtgcg
      901 gatatctcgg tagtgggata cgacgatacc gaagacagct catgttatat cccgccgtta
      961 accaccatca aacaggattt tcgcctgctg gggcaaacca gcgtggaccg cttgctgcaa
     1021 ctctctcagg gccaggcggt gaagggcaat cagctgttgc ccgtctcact ggtgaaaaga
     1081 aaaaccaccc tggcgcccaa tacgcaaacc gcctctcccc gcgcgttggc cgattcatta
     1141 atgcagctgg cacgacaggt ttcccgactg gaaagcgggc agtaataacc aggcatcaaa
     1201 taaaacgaaa ggctcagtcg aaagactggg cctttcgttt tatctgttgt ttgtcggtga
     1261 acgctctcta ctagagtcac actggctcac cttcgggtgg gcctttctgc gtttataCTC
     1321 GTTCGCTGCC ACCTAAGaat tgtgagcgga taacaattga cattgtgagc ggataacaag
     1381 atactgagca catcacacag gaaagCTGAT CATGAGTAAA AAAATCAAAC TACCTATTTT
     1441 CCAAATCCGT GGTTCTTTCA TCGTTCCGGG TATCAAAGAA AACCTGGAAG TTGGTCGTAA
     1501 AAACACCCTG GCTTCTGTTA ACTACGCTAT CAAAAACTCT AACAACCAGA TGATCGCTAT
     1561 CCCGCAGATC GACGCTTCTG TTGAAAAACC GGAGTTCTCT GACCTGCACG AGTTCGGTAT
     1621 CCTGATCGAC TTCGAAGTTA TCAAAGAATG GAAAGACAAC TCTCTGACCA TCTCTACCAA
     1681 CCCGATCCAG CGTTGCAAAG TTATCTCTTT CTTCGAAAAC GAAGACCAGG TTCCGTACGC
     1741 TGAAGTTGAA CTGATTGAAT CTATTAACGA CTTCTCCGAC GAAGAACTGA AAGAACTGAT
     1801 TGAAAAAATT TCTGACGCTA TCAAAACCAA GGCTTCTCTG GTTACCAAAC AGATCAAACA
     1861 ACTGATCTCT GGTGAATCTG ACGACCTGTC TCTGGCTTTC GACTCTATCA TGTTCAAACT
     1921 GGCTCCGTCT AAAATCCTGA CCAACCCGGA ATACATCACC TCTCCGTCTC TGAAAACCCG
     1981 TTGGTCTATC ATCGAAAAAA TCATCTTCGC TGAAGACGGT ATCATCACCC GTAACGCTGA
     2041 ATCTATCGAC GCTGCTCGTC AGAAAAACGA AATCGAACAG GAACTGAACC ACAAACTGAA
     2101 AGAAAAAATG GACAAACAGC AGAAAGAATA CTACCTGCGT GAAAAAATGC GTATCATCAA
     2161 AGACGAACTG GAAGACGAAG ACGACTCTGA CGACTCTTCT CTGGAAAAAT ACAAAGAACG
     2221 TCTGGCTAAA GAACCGTTCC CGGAAGAAGT TAAACGTAAA ATCATGGCTT CTATCAAACG
     2281 TGTTGAAGCT CTGCAATCTG GAACCCCGGA ATGGAACACC GAAAAAAACT ACATCGACTG
     2341 GATGATGTCT ATCCCGTGGT GGGAAGAAAC CGAAGACCTG ACCGACCTGA AATACGCTAA
     2401 AAAAATCCTG GACAAACACC ACTACGGTAT GAAAAAAGTT AAAGAACGTA TCATCGAATA
     2461 CCTGGCTGTT AAAACCAAAA CCAAATCTCT GAAAGCTCCG ATCATCACCC TGGTTGGTCC
     2521 GCCGGGTGTT GGTAAAACCT CTCTGGCTAA ATCTATCGCT GAAGCTGTTG GTAAAAACTT
     2581 CGTTAAAGTT TCTCTGGGTG GTGTTAAAGA CGAATCTGAA ATCCGTGGTC ACCGTAAAAC
     2641 CTACGTTGGT TCTATGCCGG GTCGTATCAT CCAGACCATG AAACGTGCTA AAGTTAAAAA
     2701 CCCGCTGTTC CTGCTGGACG AAATCGACAA AATGGCTTCT GACCACCGTG GTGACCCGGC
     2761 TTCTGCTATG CTGGAAGTTC TGGACCCGGA ACAGAACAAA GAGTTCTCTG ACCACTACAT
     2821 CGAAGAACCG TACGACCTGT CTCAGGTTAT GTTCATCGCT ACCGCTAACT ACCCGGAAGA
     2881 CATCCCGGAA GCTCTGTACG ACCGTATGGA AATCATCAAC CTGTCTTCTT ACACCGAAAT
     2941 CGAAAAAGTT AAAATCGCTC AGGACTACCT GGTTCCGAAA GCTATCGAAC AGCACGAACT
     3001 GACCTCTGAA GAAATCTCTT TCACCGAAGG TGCTATCAAC GAAATCATCA AATACTACAC
     3061 CCGTGAAGCT GGTGTTCGTC AACTGGAACG TCACATCAAC TCTATCATCC GTAAATACAT
     3121 CGTTAAAAAC CTGAACGGTG AAATGGACAA AATCGTTATC GACGAAAAAC AGGTTAACGA
     3181 CCTGCTGGGT AAACGTATCT TCGACCACAC CGAAAAACAG GAAGAATCTC AGATCGGTGT
     3241 TGTTACCGGT CTGGCTTACA CCCAGTTCGG TGGTGACATC CTGCCGATTG AAGTTTCTCT
     3301 GTATCCGGGT AAAGGTAACC TGATCCTGAC CGGTAAACTG GGTGAAGTTA TGAAAGAATC
     3361 TGCTACCATC GCTCTGACCT ACGTTAAATC TAACTTCGAA AAATTCGGTG TTGACAAAAA
     3421 AGTTTTCGAA GAAAACGACA TCCACGTTCA CGTTCCGGAA GGTGCTGTTC CGAAAGACGG
     3481 TCCGTCTGCT GGTATCACCA TCACCACCGC TCTGATCTCT GCTCTTTCTG ACAAACCGGT
     3541 TTCTAAAGAA ATCGGTATGA CCGGTGAAAT CACCCTGCGT GGTAACGTTC TGCCGATTGG
     3601 TGGTCTGCGT GAAAAATCTA TCTCTGCTTC TCGTTCTGGT CTGAAAACCA TCATCATCCC
     3661 GAAAAAAAAC GAACGTGACC TGGACGAAAT CCCGGACGAA GTTAAAGCTA AACTGAAAAT
     3721 CATCCCGGCT GAAAAATACG AAGAGGTATT TGCAATAGTT TTTAAAACAA AATAATAAcc
     3781 aggcatcaaa taaaacgaaa ggctcagtcg aaagactggg cctttcgttt tatctgttgt
     3841 ttgtcggtga acgctctcta ctagagtcac actggctcac cttcgggtgg gcctttctgc
     3901 gtttataGCA CTGAAGGTCC TCAATCGCAC TGGAAACATC AAGGTCG
//
