# Supplementary material for: Modular, part-based control of gene expression response time using protein degradation tags
Source: bioRxiv preprint, doi:10.1101/482331, version 1 (2018-11-29)
Supplement: Supplementary file 2 [file 482331_file03.zip › Supplementry Files/Supplementary Sequences/wm17_411.gb]

LOCUS       WM17_411                1975 bp ds-DNA     linear       10-SEP-2017
DEFINITION  .
FEATURES             Location/Qualifiers
     misc_feature    1114..1798
                     /label="tetR (C0040) "
                     /ApEinfo_revcolor=#f58a5e
                     /ApEinfo_fwdcolor=#f58a5e
     misc_feature    817..897
                     /label="pdt#3b"
                     /ApEinfo_revcolor=#ff9ccd
                     /ApEinfo_fwdcolor=#ff9ccd
     misc_feature    121..816
                     /label="mScarlet-I"
                     /ApEinfo_revcolor=#f58a5e
                     /ApEinfo_fwdcolor=#f58a5e
     misc_feature    41..94
                     /label="BBa_R0040 (pTet)"
                     /ApEinfo_revcolor=#ffef86
                     /ApEinfo_fwdcolor=#ffef86
     misc_feature    1..40
                     /label="UNS2"
                     /ApEinfo_revcolor=#85dae9
                     /ApEinfo_fwdcolor=#85dae9
     misc_feature    1936..1975
                     /label="UNS3"
                     /ApEinfo_revcolor=#85dae9
                     /ApEinfo_fwdcolor=#85dae9
     misc_feature    1053..1087
                     /label="J23105"
                     /ApEinfo_revcolor=#ffef86
                     /ApEinfo_fwdcolor=#ffef86
     misc_feature    1807..1935
                     /label="BBa_B0015 (double terminator)"
                     /ApEinfo_revcolor=#c6c9d1
                     /ApEinfo_fwdcolor=#c6c9d1
     RBS             1096..1107
                     /label="B0034"
                     /ApEinfo_revcolor=#75c6a9
                     /ApEinfo_fwdcolor=#75c6a9
     misc_feature    41..59
                     /label="TetO"
                     /ApEinfo_revcolor=#b1ff67
                     /ApEinfo_fwdcolor=#b1ff67
     misc_feature    1033..1052
                     /label="UNS 6.1 "
                     /ApEinfo_revcolor=#85dae9
                     /ApEinfo_fwdcolor=#85dae9
     misc_feature    904..1032
                     /label="BBa_B0015 (double terminator)"
                     /ApEinfo_revcolor=#c6c9d1
                     /ApEinfo_fwdcolor=#c6c9d1
     RBS             103..114
                     /label="B0034"
                     /ApEinfo_revcolor=#75c6a9
                     /ApEinfo_fwdcolor=#75c6a9
     misc_feature    66..84
                     /label="TetO"
                     /ApEinfo_revcolor=#b1ff67
                     /ApEinfo_fwdcolor=#b1ff67
ORIGIN
        1 GCTGGGAGTT CGTAGACGGA AACAAACGCA GAATCCAAGC tccctatcag tgatagagat
       61 tgacatccct atcagtgata gagatactga gcacTACTAG AGaaagagga gaaaTACTAG
      121 ATGGTGAGCA AGGGCGAGGC AGTGATCAAG GAGTTCATGC GGTTCAAGGT GCACATGGAG
      181 GGCTCCATGA ACGGCCACGA GTTCGAGATC GAGGGCGAGG GCGAGGGCCG CCCCTACGAG
      241 GGCACCCAGA CCGCCAAGCT GAAGGTGACC AAGGGTGGCC CCCTGCCCTT CTCCTGGGAC
      301 ATCCTGTCCC CTCAGTTCAT GTACGGCTCC AGGGCCTTCA TCAAGCACCC CGCCGACATC
      361 CCCGACTACT ATAAGCAGTC CTTCCCCGAG GGCTTCAAGT GGGAGCGCGT GATGAACTTC
      421 GAGGACGGCG GCGCCGTGAC CGTGACCCAG GACACCTCCC TGGAGGACGG CACCCTGATC
      481 TACAAGGTGA AGCTCCGCGG CACCAACTTC CCTCCTGACG GCCCCGTAAT GCAGAAGAAG
      541 ACAATGGGCT GGGAAGCGTC CACCGAGCGG TTGTACCCCG AGGACGGCGT GCTGAAGGGC
      601 GACATTAAGA TGGCCCTGCG CCTGAAGGAC GGCGGCCGCT ACCTGGCGGA CTTCAAGACC
      661 ACCTACAAGG CCAAGAAGCC CGTGCAGATG CCCGGCGCCT ACAACGTCGA CCGCAAGTTG
      721 GACATCACCT CCCACAACGA GGACTACACC GTGGTGGAAC AGTACGAACG CTCCGAGGGC
      781 CGCCACTCCA CCGGCGGCAT GGACGAGCTG TACAAGGCTG CTAACAAAAA CGAAGAAAAC
      841 ACCAACGAAG TTCGTGCTAT CATGCTGAAC GCTGGTCAGG CTAACCGTCG TCGTGTTTAA
      901 TAAccaggca tcaaataaaa cgaaaggctc agtcgaaaga ctgggccttt cgttttatct
      961 gttgtttgtc ggtgaacgct ctctactaga gtcacactgg ctcaccttcg ggtgggcctt
     1021 tctgcgttta taCTCGTTCG CTGCCACCTA AGtttacggc tagctcagtc ctaggtacta
     1081 tgctagcTAC TAGAGaaaga ggagaaaTAC TAGatgtcca gattagataa aagtaaagtg
     1141 attaacagcg cattagagct gcttaatgag gtcggaatcg aaggtttaac aacccgtaaa
     1201 ctcgcccaga agctaggtgt agagcagcct acattgtatt ggcatgtaaa aaataagcgg
     1261 gctttgctcg acgccttagc cattgagatg ttagataggc accatactca cttttgccct
     1321 ttagaagggg aaagctggca agatttttta cgtaataacg ctaaaagttt tagatgtgct
     1381 ttactaagtc atcgcgatgg agcaaaagta catttaggta cacggcctac agaaaaacag
     1441 tatgaaactc tcgaaaatca attagccttt ttatgccaac aaggtttttc actagagaat
     1501 gcattatatg cactcagcgc tgtggggcat tttactttag gttgcgtatt ggaagatcaa
     1561 gagcatcaag tcgctaaaga agaaagggaa acacctacta ctgatagtat gccgccatta
     1621 ttacgacaag ctatcgaatt atttgatcac caaggtgcag agccagcctt cttattcggc
     1681 cttgaattga tcatatgcgg attagaaaaa caacttaaat gtgaaagtgg gtccgctgca
     1741 aacgacgaaa actacgcttt agtagcttaa taacactgat agtgctagtg tagatcacTA
     1801 CTAGAGccag gcatcaaata aaacgaaagg ctcagtcgaa agactgggcc tttcgtttta
     1861 tctgttgttt gtcggtgaac gctctctact agagtcacac tggctcacct tcgggtgggc
     1921 ctttctgcgt ttataGCACT GAAGGTCCTC AATCGCACTG GAAACATCAA GGTCG
//
