# Supplementary material for: Modular, part-based control of gene expression response time using protein degradation tags
Source: bioRxiv preprint, doi:10.1101/482331, version 1 (2018-11-29)
Supplement: Supplementary file 2 [file 482331_file03.zip › Supplementry Files/Supplementary Sequences/wm17_410.gb]

LOCUS       WM17_410                1975 bp ds-DNA     linear       10-SEP-2017
DEFINITION  .
FEATURES             Location/Qualifiers
     misc_feature    41..59
                     /label="TetO"
                     /ApEinfo_revcolor=#b1ff67
                     /ApEinfo_fwdcolor=#b1ff67
     misc_feature    1..40
                     /label="UNS2"
                     /ApEinfo_revcolor=#85dae9
                     /ApEinfo_fwdcolor=#85dae9
     misc_feature    1807..1935
                     /label="BBa_B0015 (double terminator)"
                     /ApEinfo_revcolor=#c6c9d1
                     /ApEinfo_fwdcolor=#c6c9d1
     RBS             103..114
                     /label="B0034"
                     /ApEinfo_revcolor=#75c6a9
                     /ApEinfo_fwdcolor=#75c6a9
     misc_feature    1114..1798
                     /label="tetR (C0040) "
                     /ApEinfo_revcolor=#f58a5e
                     /ApEinfo_fwdcolor=#f58a5e
     misc_feature    66..84
                     /label="TetO"
                     /ApEinfo_revcolor=#b1ff67
                     /ApEinfo_fwdcolor=#b1ff67
     misc_feature    41..94
                     /label="BBa_R0040 (pTet)"
                     /ApEinfo_revcolor=#ffef86
                     /ApEinfo_fwdcolor=#ffef86
     RBS             1096..1107
                     /label="B0034"
                     /ApEinfo_revcolor=#75c6a9
                     /ApEinfo_fwdcolor=#75c6a9
     misc_feature    904..1032
                     /label="BBa_B0015 (double terminator)"
                     /ApEinfo_revcolor=#c6c9d1
                     /ApEinfo_fwdcolor=#c6c9d1
     misc_feature    1053..1087
                     /label="J23105"
                     /ApEinfo_revcolor=#ffef86
                     /ApEinfo_fwdcolor=#ffef86
     misc_feature    121..816
                     /label="mScarlet-I"
                     /ApEinfo_revcolor=#f58a5e
                     /ApEinfo_fwdcolor=#f58a5e
     misc_feature    817..897
                     /label="pdt#3a"
                     /ApEinfo_revcolor=#ff9ccd
                     /ApEinfo_fwdcolor=#ff9ccd
     misc_feature    1936..1975
                     /label="UNS3"
                     /ApEinfo_revcolor=#85dae9
                     /ApEinfo_fwdcolor=#85dae9
     misc_feature    1033..1052
                     /label="UNS 6.1 "
                     /ApEinfo_revcolor=#85dae9
                     /ApEinfo_fwdcolor=#85dae9
ORIGIN
        1 GCTGGGAGTT CGTAGACGGA AACAAACGCA GAATCCAAGC tccctatcag tgatagagat
       61 tgacatccct atcagtgata gagatactga gcacTACTAG AGaaagagga gaaaTACTAG
      121 ATGGTGAGCA AGGGCGAGGC AGTGATCAAG GAGTTCATGC GGTTCAAGGT GCACATGGAG
      181 GGCTCCATGA ACGGCCACGA GTTCGAGATC GAGGGCGAGG GCGAGGGCCG CCCCTACGAG
      241 GGCACCCAGA CCGCCAAGCT GAAGGTGACC AAGGGTGGCC CCCTGCCCTT CTCCTGGGAC
      301 ATCCTGTCCC CTCAGTTCAT GTACGGCTCC AGGGCCTTCA TCAAGCACCC CGCCGACATC
      361 CCCGACTACT ATAAGCAGTC CTTCCCCGAG GGCTTCAAGT GGGAGCGCGT GATGAACTTC
      421 GAGGACGGCG GCGCCGTGAC CGTGACCCAG GACACCTCCC TGGAGGACGG CACCCTGATC
      481 TACAAGGTGA AGCTCCGCGG CACCAACTTC CCTCCTGACG GCCCCGTAAT GCAGAAGAAG
      541 ACAATGGGCT GGGAAGCGTC CACCGAGCGG TTGTACCCCG AGGACGGCGT GCTGAAGGGC
      601 GACATTAAGA TGGCCCTGCG CCTGAAGGAC GGCGGCCGCT ACCTGGCGGA CTTCAAGACC
      661 ACCTACAAGG CCAAGAAGCC CGTGCAGATG CCCGGCGCCT ACAACGTCGA CCGCAAGTTG
      721 GACATCACCT CCCACAACGA GGACTACACC GTGGTGGAAC AGTACGAACG CTCCGAGGGC
      781 CGCCACTCCA CCGGCGGCAT GGACGAGCTG TACAAGGCTG CTAACAAAAA CGAAGAAAAC
      841 ACCAACGAAG TTTTCAAACT GATGCTGAAC GCTGGTCAGG CTAACCGTCG TCGTGTTTAA
      901 TAAccaggca tcaaataaaa cgaaaggctc agtcgaaaga ctgggccttt cgttttatct
      961 gttgtttgtc ggtgaacgct ctctactaga gtcacactgg ctcaccttcg ggtgggcctt
     1021 tctgcgttta taCTCGTTCG CTGCCACCTA AGtttacggc tagctcagtc ctaggtacta
     1081 tgctagcTAC TAGAGaaaga ggagaaaTAC TAGatgtcca gattagataa aagtaaagtg
     1141 attaacagcg cattagagct gcttaatgag gtcggaatcg aaggtttaac aacccgtaaa
     1201 ctcgcccaga agctaggtgt agagcagcct acattgtatt ggcatgtaaa aaataagcgg
     1261 gctttgctcg acgccttagc cattgagatg ttagataggc accatactca cttttgccct
     1321 ttagaagggg aaagctggca agatttttta cgtaataacg ctaaaagttt tagatgtgct
     1381 ttactaagtc atcgcgatgg agcaaaagta catttaggta cacggcctac agaaaaacag
     1441 tatgaaactc tcgaaaatca attagccttt ttatgccaac aaggtttttc actagagaat
     1501 gcattatatg cactcagcgc tgtggggcat tttactttag gttgcgtatt ggaagatcaa
     1561 gagcatcaag tcgctaaaga agaaagggaa acacctacta ctgatagtat gccgccatta
     1621 ttacgacaag ctatcgaatt atttgatcac caaggtgcag agccagcctt cttattcggc
     1681 cttgaattga tcatatgcgg attagaaaaa caacttaaat gtgaaagtgg gtccgctgca
     1741 aacgacgaaa actacgcttt agtagcttaa taacactgat agtgctagtg tagatcacTA
     1801 CTAGAGccag gcatcaaata aaacgaaagg ctcagtcgaa agactgggcc tttcgtttta
     1861 tctgttgttt gtcggtgaac gctctctact agagtcacac tggctcacct tcgggtgggc
     1921 ctttctgcgt ttataGCACT GAAGGTCCTC AATCGCACTG GAAACATCAA GGTCG
//
