# Supplementary material for: Modular, part-based control of gene expression response time using protein degradation tags
Source: bioRxiv preprint, doi:10.1101/482331, version 1 (2018-11-29)
Supplement: Supplementary file 2 [file 482331_file03.zip › Supplementry Files/Supplementary Sequences/wm17_414.gb]

LOCUS       WM17_414                1975 bp ds-DNA     linear       10-SEP-2017
DEFINITION  .
FEATURES             Location/Qualifiers
     misc_feature    1807..1935
                     /label="BBa_B0015 (double terminator)"
                     /ApEinfo_revcolor=#c6c9d1
                     /ApEinfo_fwdcolor=#c6c9d1
     misc_feature    817..897
                     /label="pdt#3e"
                     /ApEinfo_revcolor=#ff9ccd
                     /ApEinfo_fwdcolor=#ff9ccd
     RBS             103..114
                     /label="B0034"
                     /ApEinfo_revcolor=#75c6a9
                     /ApEinfo_fwdcolor=#75c6a9
     misc_feature    41..94
                     /label="BBa_R0040 (pTet)"
                     /ApEinfo_revcolor=#ffef86
                     /ApEinfo_fwdcolor=#ffef86
     misc_feature    121..816
                     /label="mScarlet-I"
                     /ApEinfo_revcolor=#f58a5e
                     /ApEinfo_fwdcolor=#f58a5e
     misc_feature    66..84
                     /label="TetO"
                     /ApEinfo_revcolor=#b1ff67
                     /ApEinfo_fwdcolor=#b1ff67
     RBS             1096..1107
                     /label="B0034"
                     /ApEinfo_revcolor=#75c6a9
                     /ApEinfo_fwdcolor=#75c6a9
     misc_feature    1033..1052
                     /label="UNS 6.1 "
                     /ApEinfo_revcolor=#85dae9
                     /ApEinfo_fwdcolor=#85dae9
     misc_feature    1..40
                     /label="UNS2"
                     /ApEinfo_revcolor=#85dae9
                     /ApEinfo_fwdcolor=#85dae9
     misc_feature    41..59
                     /label="TetO"
                     /ApEinfo_revcolor=#b1ff67
                     /ApEinfo_fwdcolor=#b1ff67
     misc_feature    1114..1798
                     /label="tetR (C0040) "
                     /ApEinfo_revcolor=#f58a5e
                     /ApEinfo_fwdcolor=#f58a5e
     misc_feature    1936..1975
                     /label="UNS3"
                     /ApEinfo_revcolor=#85dae9
                     /ApEinfo_fwdcolor=#85dae9
     misc_feature    1053..1087
                     /label="J23105"
                     /ApEinfo_revcolor=#ffef86
                     /ApEinfo_fwdcolor=#ffef86
     misc_feature    904..1032
                     /label="BBa_B0015 (double terminator)"
                     /ApEinfo_revcolor=#c6c9d1
                     /ApEinfo_fwdcolor=#c6c9d1
ORIGIN
        1 GCTGGGAGTT CGTAGACGGA AACAAACGCA GAATCCAAGC tccctatcag tgatagagat
       61 tgacatccct atcagtgata gagatactga gcacTACTAG AGaaagagga gaaaTACTAG
      121 ATGGTGAGCA AGGGCGAGGC AGTGATCAAG GAGTTCATGC GGTTCAAGGT GCACATGGAG
      181 GGCTCCATGA ACGGCCACGA GTTCGAGATC GAGGGCGAGG GCGAGGGCCG CCCCTACGAG
      241 GGCACCCAGA CCGCCAAGCT GAAGGTGACC AAGGGTGGCC CCCTGCCCTT CTCCTGGGAC
      301 ATCCTGTCCC CTCAGTTCAT GTACGGCTCC AGGGCCTTCA TCAAGCACCC CGCCGACATC
      361 CCCGACTACT ATAAGCAGTC CTTCCCCGAG GGCTTCAAGT GGGAGCGCGT GATGAACTTC
      421 GAGGACGGCG GCGCCGTGAC CGTGACCCAG GACACCTCCC TGGAGGACGG CACCCTGATC
      481 TACAAGGTGA AGCTCCGCGG CACCAACTTC CCTCCTGACG GCCCCGTAAT GCAGAAGAAG
      541 ACAATGGGCT GGGAAGCGTC CACCGAGCGG TTGTACCCCG AGGACGGCGT GCTGAAGGGC
      601 GACATTAAGA TGGCCCTGCG CCTGAAGGAC GGCGGCCGCT ACCTGGCGGA CTTCAAGACC
      661 ACCTACAAGG CCAAGAAGCC CGTGCAGATG CCCGGCGCCT ACAACGTCGA CCGCAAGTTG
      721 GACATCACCT CCCACAACGA GGACTACACC GTGGTGGAAC AGTACGAACG CTCCGAGGGC
      781 CGCCACTCCA CCGGCGGCAT GGACGAGCTG TACAAGGCTG CTAACAAAAA CGAAGAAAAC
      841 ACCAACGAAG TTCCGGACGG TATGCTGAAC GCTGGTCAGG CTAACCGTCG TCGTGTTTAA
      901 TAAccaggca tcaaataaaa cgaaaggctc agtcgaaaga ctgggccttt cgttttatct
      961 gttgtttgtc ggtgaacgct ctctactaga gtcacactgg ctcaccttcg ggtgggcctt
     1021 tctgcgttta taCTCGTTCG CTGCCACCTA AGtttacggc tagctcagtc ctaggtacta
     1081 tgctagcTAC TAGAGaaaga ggagaaaTAC TAGatgtcca gattagataa aagtaaagtg
     1141 attaacagcg cattagagct gcttaatgag gtcggaatcg aaggtttaac aacccgtaaa
     1201 ctcgcccaga agctaggtgt agagcagcct acattgtatt ggcatgtaaa aaataagcgg
     1261 gctttgctcg acgccttagc cattgagatg ttagataggc accatactca cttttgccct
     1321 ttagaagggg aaagctggca agatttttta cgtaataacg ctaaaagttt tagatgtgct
     1381 ttactaagtc atcgcgatgg agcaaaagta catttaggta cacggcctac agaaaaacag
     1441 tatgaaactc tcgaaaatca attagccttt ttatgccaac aaggtttttc actagagaat
     1501 gcattatatg cactcagcgc tgtggggcat tttactttag gttgcgtatt ggaagatcaa
     1561 gagcatcaag tcgctaaaga agaaagggaa acacctacta ctgatagtat gccgccatta
     1621 ttacgacaag ctatcgaatt atttgatcac caaggtgcag agccagcctt cttattcggc
     1681 cttgaattga tcatatgcgg attagaaaaa caacttaaat gtgaaagtgg gtccgctgca
     1741 aacgacgaaa actacgcttt agtagcttaa taacactgat agtgctagtg tagatcacTA
     1801 CTAGAGccag gcatcaaata aaacgaaagg ctcagtcgaa agactgggcc tttcgtttta
     1861 tctgttgttt gtcggtgaac gctctctact agagtcacac tggctcacct tcgggtgggc
     1921 ctttctgcgt ttataGCACT GAAGGTCCTC AATCGCACTG GAAACATCAA GGTCG
//
